>Addgene plasmid #26366 | pENTR4_FUS | addgene partial sequence | sequence record 32534 | 26366 with pENTR-F
TGATTTTATTTTGACTGATAGTGACCTGTTCGTTGCAACAAATTGATAAGCAATGCTTTTTTATAATGCC
AACTTTGTACAAAAAAGCAGGCTCCACCATGGGAACCAATTCAGTCGACATGGCCTCAAACGATTATACC
CAACAAGCAACCCAAAGCTATGGGGCCTACCCCACCCAGCCCGGGCAGGGCTATTCCCAGCAGAGCAGTC
AGCCCTACGGACAGCAGAGTTACAGTGGTTATAGCCAGTCCACGGACACTTCAGGATATGGCCAGAGCAG
CTATTCTTCTTATGGCCAGAGCCAGAACACAGGCTATGGAACTCAGTCAACTCCCCAGGGATATGGCTCG
ACTGGCGGCTATGGCAGTAGCCAGAGCTCCCAATCGTCTTACGGGCAGCAGTCCTCCTACCCTGGCTATG
GCCAGCAGCCAGCTCCCAGCAGCACCTCGGGAAGTTACGGTAGCAGTTCTCAGAGCAGCAGCTATGGGCA
GCCCCAGAGTGGGAGCTACAGCCAGCAGCCTAGCTATGGTGGACAGCAGCAAAGCTATGGACAGCAGCAA
AGCTATAATCCCCCTCAGGGCTATGGACAGCAGAACCAGTACAACAGCAGCAGTGGTGGTGGAGGTGGAG
GTGGAGGTGGAGGTAACTATGGCCAAGATCAATCCTCCATGAGTAGTGGTGGTGGCAGTGGTGGCGGTTA
TGGCAATCAAGACCAGAGTGGTGGAGGTGGCAGCGGTGGCTATGGACAGCAGGACCGTGAGGCCGCGGCA
GGGGTGGCAGTGGTGGCGGCGGCGGCGGCGGCGGTGGTG
