[The description below was written by a language model from this plasmid's Addgene catalogue record.]
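Description:
pENTR4_FUS is a Gateway entry clone built on the commercial pENTR4 backbone (about 2.3 kb without insert). It carries the human FUS coding sequence, an insert of roughly 1.6 kb corresponding to the reference FUS mRNA. It is a high-copy bacterial plasmid maintained in standard E. coli cloning strains under kanamycin selection. The insert was placed by restriction cloning between SalI and NotI sites, both of which remain intact, so the fragment can be excised again or replaced if needed. No feature table accompanies the record. The individual elements are therefore not itemised, but entry vectors of this family position the cloned gene between attL recombination sites.

As an entry vector, the plasmid is not intended to express FUS on its own. The record lists no promoter, epitope tag or reporter associated with the insert, and entry clones generally lack eukaryotic expression elements. Instead, it serves as a sequence-verified donor from which the FUS open reading frame can be moved by LR recombination into Gateway destination vectors, which supply the promoter, tags and selection markers suited to the chosen host. Whether the insert retains its native stop codon, which would affect its suitability for C-terminal fusions, is not stated.

FUS (also known as TLS) encodes an RNA-binding protein of the FET family, which also includes EWSR1 and TAF15, and it is linked to sarcoma translocations and to amyotrophic lateral sclerosis. The associated publication examined FUS, EWSR1 and TAF15 mRNA and protein levels in liposarcoma, so this clone probably served as the source for FUS expression constructs in that work.
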