Addgene plasmid #26366: pENTR4_FUS
Depositing lab: Thomas Tuschl. Depositing organization: Rockefeller University. Publication: mRNA and protein levels of FUS, EWSR1, and TAF15 are upregulated in liposarcoma. Spitzer JI, Ugras S, Runge S, Decarolis P, Antonescu C, Tuschl T, Singer S. Genes Chromosomes Cancer. 2011 May . 50(5):338-47. 10.1002/gcc.20858 PubMed 21344536.
Backbone
  Vector backbone: pENTR4
  Backbone manufacturer: Invitrogen
  Backbone size w/o insert (bp): 2278
  Vector type: Entry Vector
Growth in bacteria
  Bacterial resistance: Kanamycin, 50 μg/mL
  Growth temperature: 37°C
  Growth strain: DH5alpha
  Copy number: High Copy
Gene/Insert
  Gene/Insert name: FUS
  Species: H. sapiens (human)
  Insert size (bp): 1581
  GenBank ID: NM_004960
  Entrez Gene: FUS (a.k.a. ALS6, ETM4, FUS1, HNRNPP2, POMP75, TLS, altFUS)
  Cloning method: Restriction Enzyme; 5′ cloning site SalI (not destroyed); 3′ cloning site NotI (not destroyed)
  Sequencing primers: 5′ pENTR-F; 3′ pENTR-R
Terms and licenses: Academic/Nonprofit Terms; Industry Terms: Not Available to Industry
How to cite: pENTR4_FUS was a gift from Thomas Tuschl (Addgene plasmid # 26366 ; http://n2t.net/addgene:26366 ; RRID:Addgene_26366)
